>Addgene plasmid #84356 | pCAG-CyRFP1 | depositor full sequence | sequence record 160942 | pCAG-CyRFP1 sequence 5528 bps
GTCGATCGACATTGATTATTGACTAGTTATTAATAGTAATCAATTACGGGGTCATTAGTTCATAGCCCAT
ATATGGAGTTCCGCGTTACATAACTTACGGTAAATGGCCCGCCTGGCTGACCGCCCAACGACCCCCGCCC
ATTGACGTCAATAATGACGTATGTTCCCATAGTAACGCCAATAGGGACTTTCCATTGACGTCAATGGGTG
GACTATTTACGGTAAACTGCCCACTTGGCAGTACATCAAGTGTATCATATGCCAAGTACGCCCCCTATTG
ACGTCAATGACGGTAAATGGCCCGCCTGGCATTATGCCCAGTACATGACCTTATGGGACTTTCCTACTTG
GCAGTACATCTACGTATTAGTCATCGCTATTACCATGGGTCGAGGTGAGCCCCACGTTCTGCTTCACTCT
CCCCATCTCCCCCCCCTCCCCACCCCCAATTTTGTATTTATTTATTTTTTAATTATTTTGTGCAGCGATG
GGGGCGGGGGGGGGGGGGGCGCGCGCCAGGCGGGGCGGGGCGGGGGCGAGGGCGGGGCGGGGCGAGGCGG
AGAGGTGCGGCGGCAGCCAATCAGAGCGGCGCGCTCCGAAAGTTTCCTTTTATGGCGAGGCGGCGGCGGC
GGCGGCCCTATAAAAAGCGAAGCGCGCGGCGGGCGGGAGTCGCTGCGTTGCCTTCGCCCCGTGCCCCGCT
CCGCGCCGCCTCGCGCCGCCCGCCCCGGCTCTGACTGACCGCGTTACTCCCACAGGTGAGCGGGCGGGAC
GGCCCTTCTCCTCCGGGCTGTAATTAGCGCTTGGTTTAATGACGGCTCGTTTCTTTTCTGTGGCTGCGTG
AAAGCCTTAAAGGGCTCCGGGAGGGCCCTTTGTGCGGGGGGGAGCGGCTCGGGGGGTGCGTGCGTGTGTG
TGTGCGTGGGGAGCGCCGCGTGCGGCCCGCGCTGCCCGGCGGCTGTGAGCGCTGCGGGCGCGGCGCGGGG
CTTTGTGCGCTCCGCGTGTGCGCGAGGGGAGCGCGGCCGGGGGCGGTGCCCCGCGGTGCGGGGGGGCTGC
GAGGGGAACAAAGGCTGCGTGCGGGGTGTGTGCGTGGGGGGGTGAGCAGGGGGTGTGGGCGCGGCGGTCG
GGCTGTAACCCCCCCCTGCACCCCCCTCCCCGAGTTGCTGAGCACGGCCCGGCTTCGGGTGCGGGGCTCC
GTGCGGGGCGTGGCGCGGGGCTCGCCGTGCCGGGCGGGGGGTGGCGGCAGGTGGGGGTGCCGGGCGGGGC
GGGGCCGCCTCGGGCCGGGGAGGGCTCGGGGGAGGGGCGCGGCGGCCCCGGAGCGCCGGCGGCTGTCGAG
GCGCGGCGAGCCGCAGCCATTGCCTTTTATGGTAATCGTGCGAGAGGGCGCAGGGACTTCCTTTGTCCCA
AATCTGGCGGAGCCGAAATCTGGGAGGCGCCGCCGCACCCCCTCTAGCGGGCGCGGGCGAAGCGGTGCGG
CGCCGGCAGGAAGGAAATGGGCGGGGAGGGCCTTCGTGCGTCGCCGCGCCGCCGTCCCCTTCTCCATCTC
CAGCCTCGGGGCTGCCGCAGGGGGACGGCTGCCTTCGGGGGGGACGGGGCAGGGCGGGGTTCGGCTTCTG
GCGTGTGACCGGCGGCTCTAGCTAGAGCCTCTGCTAACCATGTTCATGCCTTCTTCTTTTTCCTACAGCT
CCTGGGCAACGTGCTGGTTATTGTGCTGTCTCATCATTTTGGCAAAGAATTCGCTAGCGCTACCGGTCGC
CACCATGGTGAGCAAGGGCGAGGAGCTGATCAAGGAGAACATGAGAAGCAAGCTGTACCTGGAAGGCAGC
GTGAACGGCCACCAGTTCAAGTGCACCCACGAAGGGGAGGGCAAGCCCTACGAGGGCAAGCAGACCAACA
GGATCAAGGTGGTGGAGGGAGGCCCCCTGCCGTTCGCATTCGACATCCTGGCCACCATGTTTATGTACGG
GAGCAAGGTGTTCATCAAGTACCCCGCCGACCTCCCCGATTATTTTAAGCAGTCCTTCCCTGAGGGCTTC
ACATGGGAGAGAGTCATGGTGTTCGAAGACGGGGGCGTGCTGACCGCCACCCAGGACACCAGCCTCCAGG
ACGGCGAGCTCATCTACAACGTCAAGCTCAGAGGGGTGAACTTCCCAGCCAACGGCCCCGTGATGCAGAA
GAAAACACTGGGCTGGGAGCCCAGCACCGAGACCATGTACCCCGCTGACGGCGGCCTGGAAGGCAGATGC
GACAAGGCCCTGAAGCTCGTGGGCGGGGGCCACCTGCACGTCAACTTCAAGACCACATACAAGTCCAAGA
AACCCGTGAAGATGCCCGGCGTCCACTACGTGGACCGCAGACTGGAAAGAATCAAGGAGGCCGACAACGA
GACCTACGTCGAGCAGTACGAGCACGCTGTGGCCAGATACTCCAACCTGGGCGGAGGCATGGACGAGCTG
TACAAGTCCGGACTCAGATCTCGAGCTCAAGCTTCGAATTCTGCAGTCGACGGTACCGCGGGCCCGGGAT
CCTAAGCGGCCGCGACTCTAGAGTCGACGGATCTTTTTCCCTCTGCCAAAAATTATGGGGACATCATGAA
GCCCCTTGAGCATCTGACTTCTGGCTAATAAAGGAAATTTATTTTCATTGCAATAGTGTGTTGGAATTTT
TTGTGTCTCTCACTCGGAAGGACATATGGGAGGGCAAATCATTTAAAACATCAGAATGAGTATTTGGTTT
AGAGTTTGGCAACATATGCCATATGCTGGCTGCCATGAACAAAGGTGGCTATAAAGAGGTCATCAGTATA
TGAAACAGCCCCCTGCTGTCCATTCCTTATTCCATAGAAAAGCCTTGACTTGAGGTTAGATTTTTTTTTA
TATTTTGTTTGTGTTATTTTTTTCTTTAACATCCCTAAAATTTTCCTTACATGTTTTACTAGCCAGATTT
TTCCTCCTCTCCTGACTACTCCCAGTCATAGCTGTCCCTCTTCTCTTATGAAGATCCCTCGACCTGCAGC
CCAAGCTTGGCGTAATCATGGTCATAGCTGTTTCCTGTGTGAAATTGTTATCCGCTCACAATTCCACACA
ACATACGAGCCGGAAGCATAAAGTGTAAAGCCTGGGGTGCCTAATGAGTGAGCTAACTCACATTAATTGC
GTTGCGCTCACTGCCCGCTTTCCAGTCGGGAAACCTGTCGTGCCAGCGGATCCGCATCTCAATTAGTCAG
CAACCATAGTCCCGCCCCTAACTCCGCCCATCCCGCCCCTAACTCCGCCCAGTTCCGCCCATTCTCCGCC
CCATGGCTGACTAATTTTTTTTATTTATGCAGAGGCCGAGGCCGCCTCGGCCTCTGAGCTATTCCAGAAG
TAGTGAGGAGGCTTTTTTGGAGGCCTAGGCTTTTGCAAAAAGCTAACTTGTTTATTGCAGCTTATAATGG
TTACAAATAAAGCAATAGCATCACAAATTTCACAAATAAAGCATTTTTTTCACTGCATTCTAGTTGTGGT
TTGTCCAAACTCATCAATGTATCTTATCATGTCTGGATCCGCTGCATTAATGAATCGGCCAACGCGCGGG
GAGAGGCGGTTTGCGTATTGGGCGCTCTTCCGCTTCCTCGCTCACTGACTCGCTGCGCTCGGTCGTTCGG
CTGCGGCGAGCGGTATCAGCTCACTCAAAGGCGGTAATACGGTTATCCACAGAATCAGGGGATAACGCAG
GAAAGAACATGTGAGCAAAAGGCCAGCAAAAGGCCAGGAACCGTAAAAAGGCCGCGTTGCTGGCGTTTTT
CCATAGGCTCCGCCCCCCTGACGAGCATCACAAAAATCGACGCTCAAGTCAGAGGTGGCGAAACCCGACA
GGACTATAAAGATACCAGGCGTTTCCCCCTGGAAGCTCCCTCGTGCGCTCTCCTGTTCCGACCCTGCCGC
TTACCGGATACCTGTCCGCCTTTCTCCCTTCGGGAAGCGTGGCGCTTTCTCAATGCTCACGCTGTAGGTA
TCTCAGTTCGGTGTAGGTCGTTCGCTCCAAGCTGGGCTGTGTGCACGAACCCCCCGTTCAGCCCGACCGC
TGCGCCTTATCCGGTAACTATCGTCTTGAGTCCAACCCGGTAAGACACGACTTATCGCCACTGGCAGCAG
CCACTGGTAACAGGATTAGCAGAGCGAGGTATGTAGGCGGTGCTACAGAGTTCTTGAAGTGGTGGCCTAA
CTACGGCTACACTAGAAGGACAGTATTTGGTATCTGCGCTCTGCTGAAGCCAGTTACCTTCGGAAAAAGA
GTTGGTAGCTCTTGATCCGGCAAACAAACCACCGCTGGTAGCGGTGGTTTTTTTGTTTGCAAGCAGCAGA
TTACGCGCAGAAAAAAAGGATCTCAAGAAGATCCTTTGATCTTTTCTACGGGGTCTGACGCTCAGTGGAA
CGAAAACTCACGTTAAGGGATTTTGGTCATGAGATTATCAAAAAGGATCTTCACCTAGATCCTTTTAAAT
TAAAAATGAAGTTTTAAATCAATCTAAAGTATATATGAGTAAACTTGGTCTGACAGTTACCAATGCTTAA
TCAGTGAGGCACCTATCTCAGCGATCTGTCTATTTCGTTCATCCATAGTTGCCTGACTCCCCGTCGTGTA
GATAACTACGATACGGGAGGGCTTACCATCTGGCCCCAGTGCTGCAATGATACCGCGAGACCCACGCTCA
CCGGCTCCAGATTTATCAGCAATAAACCAGCCAGCCGGAAGGGCCGAGCGCAGAAGTGGTCCTGCAACTT
TATCCGCCTCCATCCAGTCTATTAATTGTTGCCGGGAAGCTAGAGTAAGTAGTTCGCCAGTTAATAGTTT
GCGCAACGTTGTTGCCATTGCTACAGGCATCGTGGTGTCACGCTCGTCGTTTGGTATGGCTTCATTCAGC
TCCGGTTCCCAACGATCAAGGCGAGTTACATGATCCCCCATGTTGTGCAAAAAAGCGGTTAGCTCCTTCG
GTCCTCCGATCGTTGTCAGAAGTAAGTTGGCCGCAGTGTTATCACTCATGGTTATGGCAGCACTGCATAA
TTCTCTTACTGTCATGCCATCCGTAAGATGCTTTTCTGTGACTGGTGAGTACTCAACCAAGTCATTCTGA
GAATAGTGTATGCGGCGACCGAGTTGCTCTTGCCCGGCGTCAATACGGGATAATACCGCGCCACATAGCA
GAACTTTAAAAGTGCTCATCATTGGAAAACGTTCTTCGGGGCGAAAACTCTCAAGGATCTTACCGCTGTT
GAGATCCAGTTCGATGTAACCCACTCGTGCACCCAACTGATCTTCAGCATCTTTTACTTTCACCAGCGTT
TCTGGGTGAGCAAAAACAGGAAGGCAAAATGCCGCAAAAAAGGGAATAAGGGCGACACGGAAATGTTGAA
TACTCATACTCTTCCTTTTTCAATATTATTGAAGCATTTATCAGGGTTATTGTCTCATGAGCGGATACAT
ATTTGAATGTATTTAGAAAAATAAACAAATAGGGGTTCCGCGCACATTTCCCCGAAAAGTGCCACCTG
Features (pLannotate 1.2.2; 18 found; start..end, strand, type, name):
      8..387     +  enhancer       CMV enhancer: human cytomegalovirus immediate early enhancer
    390..665     +  promoter       chicken β-actin promoter: No description available
    666..1678    +  intron         chimeric intron: chimera between introns from chicken β-actin and rabbit β-globin
   1676..1732    +  CDS            HBB (fragment): HBB_LEPEU - Experimental evidence at protein level: Swiss-Prot protein existence level 1. Involved in oxygen transport from the lung to the various peripheral tissues. From Lepus europaeus (European hare).
   1755..2456    +  CDS            CyRFP1: CyRFP1 is a yellow fluorescent protein published in 2016, derived from Entacmaea quadricolor. It is reported to be a very rapidly-maturing dimer.
   2457..2522    +  misc_feature   MCS: multiple cloning site
   2617..2672    +  polyA_signal   β-globin poly(A) signal: rabbit β-globin polyadenylation signal (Gil and Proudfoot, 1987)
   3055..3071    -  protein_bind   lac operator: The lac repressor binds to the lac operator to inhibit transcription in E. coli. This inhibition can be relieved by adding lactose or isopropyl-β-D-thiogalactopyranoside (IPTG). lac repressor encoded by lacI
   3079..3109    -  promoter       lac promoter: promoter for the E. coli lac operon
   3124..3145    -  protein_bind   CAP binding site: CAP binding activates transcription in the presence of cAMP. E. coli catabolite activator protein
   3158..3197    -  CDS            lacI (fragment): lac repressor; lacI; The lac repressor binds to the lac operator to inhibit transcription in E. coli. This inhibition can be relieved by adding lactose or isopropyl-β-D-thiogalactopyranoside (IPTG).
   3204..3226    +  promoter       SV40 promoter (fragment): SV40 enhancer and early promoter
   3250..3385    +  rep_origin     SV40 ori: SV40 origin of replication
   3405..3539    +  polyA_signal   SV40 poly(A) signal: SV40 polyadenylation signal
   3541..3595    -  CDS            lacI (fragment): lac repressor; lacI; The lac repressor binds to the lac operator to inhibit transcription in E. coli. This inhibition can be relieved by adding lactose or isopropyl-β-D-thiogalactopyranoside (IPTG).
   3778..4366    -  rep_origin     ori: high-copy-number ColE1/pMB1/pBR322/pUC origin of replication
   4537..5397    -  CDS            AmpR: β-lactamase; bla; confers resistance to ampicillin, carbenicillin, and related antibiotics
   5398..5502    -  promoter       AmpR promoter: bla
