[The description below was written by a language model from this plasmid's Addgene catalogue record and pLannotate feature annotations shown in this document.]
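Description:
pCAG-CyRFP1 is a mammalian expression plasmid of about 5.5 kb, built on the pCAG backbone, that drives constitutive expression of the fluorescent protein CyRFP1 on its own, with no fusion partner. It is propagated in E. coli as a high-copy plasmid through a ColE1/pUC-type origin and is selected with ampicillin via a β-lactamase gene under its native bla promoter. There is no mammalian selection marker in the annotated features, so the plasmid is suited to transient transfection. An SV40 origin is present, which would allow episomal replication in cells that supply large T antigen. Remnants of lac promoter/operator and lacI sequence, together with an SV40 promoter fragment and an SV40 poly(A) signal, are carried over from the backbone and have no evident role in expressing the payload.

The expression cassette is the composite CAG promoter: the human cytomegalovirus immediate-early enhancer, the chicken β-actin promoter, and a chimeric chicken β-actin/rabbit β-globin intron. Together they give strong, broadly active transcription in mammalian cells. The short "HBB" fragment annotated just downstream most likely reflects β-globin exon sequence at the end of this intron rather than a separate coding element. The roughly 700 bp synthetic CyRFP1 open reading frame, engineered from an Entacmaea quadricolor protein, was inserted between AgeI and BsrGI sites that both remain intact, so the fluorophore can readily be exchanged. It is followed by a multiple cloning site and the rabbit β-globin polyadenylation signal. The associated publication concerns red-shifted fluorescent proteins for simultaneous dual-color fluorescence lifetime imaging, which suggests use as a source of free CyRFP1 for cell labeling, controls, or characterizing the protein.
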