Addgene plasmid #84356: pCAG-CyRFP1
Purpose: Expresses CyRFP1 fluorescent protein in an empty backbone, under CAG promoter
Depositing lab: Ryohei Yasuda. Publication: Simultaneous dual-color fluorescence lifetime imaging with novel red-shifted fluorescent proteins. Laviv T, Kim BB, Chu J, Lam AJ, Lin MZ, Yasuda R. Nat Methods. 2016 Oct 31. doi: 10.1038/nmeth.4046. PubMed 27798609.
Backbone
  Vector backbone: pCAG
  Backbone size w/o insert (bp): 4800
  Total vector size (bp): 5500
  Vector type: Mammalian Expression
Growth in bacteria
  Bacterial resistance: Ampicillin, 100 μg/mL
  Growth temperature: 37°C
  Growth strain: DH5alpha
  Copy number: High Copy
Gene/Insert
  Gene/Insert name: CyRFP1
  Species: Synthetic
  Insert size (bp): 700
  Promoter: CAG
  Cloning method: Restriction Enzyme; 5′ cloning site AgeI (not destroyed); 3′ cloning site BsrGI (not destroyed)
  Sequencing primers: 5′ gcaacgtgctggttAttgtgc; 3′ CGTCGACTCTAGAGTCGCG
Terms and licenses: Academic/Nonprofit Terms; Industry Terms: Not Available to Industry
How to cite: pCAG-CyRFP1 was a gift from Ryohei Yasuda (Addgene plasmid # 84356 ; http://n2t.net/addgene:84356 ; RRID:Addgene_84356)
