>Addgene plasmid #84356 | pCAG-CyRFP1 | addgene partial sequence | sequence record 165609 | pCAG-F 5'-GCAACGTGCTGGTTATTGTG-3'
ATTCGCTAGCATGACTGGTGGACAGCAAATGGGTCGGGATCTGTACGACGATGACGATAAGGATCCGATG
GTGAGCAAGGGCGAGGAGCTGATCAAGGAGAACATGAGAAGCAAGCTGTACCTGGAAGGCAGCGTGAACG
GCCACCAGTTCAAGTGCACCCACGAAGGGGAGGGCAAGCCCTACGAGGGCAAGCAGACCAACAGGATCAA
GGTGGTGGAGGGAGGCCCCCTGCCGTTCGCATTCGACATCCTGGCCACCATGTTTATGTACGGGAGCAAG
GTGTTCATCAAGTACCCCGCCGACCTCCCCGATTATTTTAAGCAGTCCTTCCCTGAGGGCTTCACATGGG
AGAGAGTCATGGTGTTCGAAGACGGGGGCGTGCTGACCGCCACCCAGGACACCAGCCTCCAGGACGGCGA
GCTCATCTACAACGTCAAGCTCAGAGGGGTGAACTTCCCAGCCAACGGCCCCGTGATGCAGAAGAAAACA
CTGGGCTGGGAGCCCAGCACCGAGACCATGTACCCCGCTGACGGCGGCCTGGAAGGCAGATGCGACAAGG
CCCTGAAGCTCGTGGGCGGGGGCCACCTGCACGTCAACTTCAAGACCACATACAAGTCCAAGAAACCCGT
GAAGATGCCCGGCGTCCACTACGTGGACCGCAGACTGGAAAGAATCAAGGAGGCCGACAACGAGACCTAC
GTCGAGCAGTACGAGCACGCTGTGGCCAGATACTCCAACCTGGGCGGAGGCATGGACGAGCTGTACAAGT
CCGGACTCAGATCTCGAGCTCAAGCTTCGAATTCTGCAGTCGACGGTACCGCGG
