>Addgene plasmid #84356 | pCAG-CyRFP1 | addgene partial sequence | sequence record 165613 | Bglob-pA-R 5'-ttttggcagagggaaaaaga-3'
CGGGCCCGCGGTACCGTCGACTGCAGAATTCGAAGCTTGAGCTCGAGATCTGAGTCCGGACTTGTACAGC
TCGTCCATGCCTCCGCCCAGGTTGGAGTATCTGGCCACAGCGTGCTCGTACTGCTCGACGTAGGTCTCGT
TGTCGGCCTCCTTGATTCTTTCCAGTCTGCGGTCCACGTAGTGGACGCCGGGCATCTTCACGGGTTTCTT
GGACTTGTATGTGGTCTTGAAGTTGACGTGCAGGTGGCCCCCGCCCACGAGCTTCAGGGCCTTGTCGCAT
CTGCCTTCCAGGCCGCCGTCAGCGGGGTACATGGTCTCGGTGCTGGGCTCCCAGCCCAGTGTTTTCTTCT
GCATCACGGGGCCGTTGGCTGGGAAGTTCACCCCTCTGAGCTTGACGTTGTAGATGAGCTCGCCGTCCTG
GAGGCTGGTGTCCTGGGTGGCGGTCAGCACGCCCCCGTCTTCGAACACCATGACTCTCTCCCATGTGAAG
CCCTCAGGGAAGGACTGCTTAAAATAATCGGGGAGGTCGGCGGGGTACTTGATGAACACCTTGCTCCCGT
ACATAAACATGGTGGCCAGGATGTCGAATGCGAACGGCAGGGGGCCTCCCTCCACCACCTTGATCCTGTT
GGTCTGCTTGCCCTCGTAGGGCTTGCCCTCCCCTTCGTGGGTGCACTTGAACTGGTGGCCGTTCACGCTG
CCTTCCAGGTACAGCTTGCTTCTCATGTTCTCCTTGATCAGCTCCTCGCCCTTGCTCACCATCGGATCCT
TATCGTCATCGTCGTACAGATC
