>Addgene plasmid #84356 | pCAG-CyRFP1 | addgene partial sequence | sequence record 169621 | Addgene NGS Result
CCTCGGGCCGGGGAGGGCTCGGGGGAGGGGCGCGGCGGCCCCCGGAGCGCCGGCGGCTGTCGAGGCGCGG
CGAGCCGCAGCCATTGCCTTTTATGGTAATCGTGCGAGAGGGCGCAGGGACTTCCTTTGTCCCAAATCTG
TGCGGAGCCGAAATCTGGGAGGCGCCGCCGCACCCCCTCTAGCGGGCGCGGGGCGAAGCGGTGCGGCGCC
GGCAGGAAGGAAATGGGCGGGGAGGGCCTTCGTGCGTCGCCGCGCCGCCGTCCCCTTCTCCCTCTCCAGC
CTCGGGGCTGTCCGCGGGGGGACGGCTGCCTTCGGGGGGGACGGGGCAGGGCGGGGTTCGGCTTCTGGCG
TGTGACCGGCGGCTCTAGCTAGAGCCTCTGCTAACCATGTTCATGCCTTCTTCTTTTTCCTACAGCTCCT
GGGCAACGTGCTGGTTATTGTGCTGTCTCATCATTTTGGCAAAGAATTCGCTAGCGCTACCGGTCGCCAC
CATGGTGAGCAAGGGCGAGGAGCTGATCAAGGAGAACATGAGAAGCAAGCTGTACCTGGAAGGCAGCGTG
AACGGCCACCAGTTCAAGTGCACCCACGAAGGGGAGGGCAAGCCCTACGAGGGCAAGCAGACCAACAGGA
TCAAGGTGGTGGAGGGAGGCCCCCTGCCGTTCGCATTCGACATCCTGGCCACCATGTTTATGTACGGGAG
CAAGGTGTTCATCAAGTACCCCGCCGACCTCCCCGATTATTTTAAGCAGTCCTTCCCTGAGGGCTTCACA
TGGGAGAGAGTCATGGTGTTCGAAGACGGGGGCGTGCTGACCGCCACCCAGGACACCAGCCTCCAGGACG
GCGAGCTCATCTACAACGTCAAGCTCAGAGGGGTGAACTTCCCAGCCAACGGCCCCGTGATGCAGAAGAA
AACACTGGGCTGGGAGCCCAGCACCGAGACCATGTACCCCGCTGACGGCGGCCTGGAAGGCAGATGCGAC
AAGGCCCTGAAGCTCGTGGGCGGGGGCCACCTGCACGTCAACTTCAAGACCACATACAAGTCCAAGAAAC
CCGTGAAGATGCCCGGCGTCCACTACGTGGACCGCAGACTGGAAAGAATCAAGGAGGCCGACAACGAGAC
CTACGTCGAGCAGTACGAGCACGCTGTGGCCAGATACTCCAACCTGGGCGGAGGCATGGACGAGCTGTAC
AAGTCCGGACTCAGATCTCGAGCTCAAGCTTCGAATTCTGCAGTCGACGGTACCGCGGGCCCGGGATCCT
AAGCGGCCGCGACTCTAGAGTCGACGGATCTTTTTCCCTCTGCCAAAAATTATGGGGACATCATGAAGCC
CCTTGAGCATCTGACTTCTGGCTAATAAAGGAAATTTATTTTCATTGCAATAGTGTGTTGGAATTTTTTG
TGTCTCTCACTCGGAAGGACATATGGGAGGGCAAATCATTTAAAACATCAGAATGAGTATTTGGTTTAGA
GTTTGGCAACATATGCCCATATGCTGGCTGCCATGAACAAAGGTTGGCTATAAAGAGGTCATCAGTATAT
GAAACAGCCCCCTGCTGTCCATTCCTTATTCCATAGAAAAGCCTTGACTTGAGGTTAGATTTTTTTTATA
TTTTGTTTTGTGTTATTTTTTTCTTTAACATCCCTAAAATTTTCCTTACATGTTTTACTAGCCAGATTTT
TCCTCCTCTCCTGACTACTCCCAGTCATAGCTGTCCCTCTTCTCTTATGGAGATCCCTCGACCTGCAGCC
CAAGCTTGGCGTAATCATGGTCATAGCTGTTTCCTGTGTGAAATTGTTATCCGCTCACAATTCCACACAA
CATACGAGCCGGAAGCATAAAGTGTAAAGCCTGGGGTGCCTAATGAGTGAGCTAACTCACATTAATTGCG
TTGCGCTCACTGCCCGCTTTCCAGTCGGGAAACCTGTCGTGCCAGCGGATCCGCATCTCAATTAGTCAGC
AACCATAGTCCCGCCCCTAACTCCGCCCATCCCGCCCCTAACTCCGCCCAGTTCCGCCCATTCTCCGCCC
CATGGCTGACTAATTTTTTTTATTTATGCAGAGGCCGAGGCCGCCTCGGCCTCTGAGCTATTCCAGAAGT
AGTGAGGAGGCTTTTTTGGAGGCCTAGGCTTTTGCAAAAAGCTAACTTGTTTATTGCAGCTTATAATGGT
TACAAATAAAGCAATAGCATCACAAATTTCACAAATAAAGCATTTTTTTCACTGCATTCTAGTTGTGGTT
TGTCCAAACTCATCAATGTATCTTATCATGTCTGGATCCGCTGCATTAATGAATCGGCCAACGCGCGGGG
AGAGGCGGTTTGCGTATTGGGCGCTCTTCCGCTTCCTCGCTCACTGACTCGCTGCGCTCGGTCGTTCGGC
TGCGGCGAGCGGTATCAGCTCACTCAAAGGCGGTAATACGGTTATCCACAGAATCAGGGGATAACGCAGG
AAAGAACATGTGAGCAAAAGGCCAGCAAAAGGCCAGGAACCGTAAAAAGGCCGCGTTGCTGGCGTTTTTC
CATAGGCTCCGCCCCCCTGACGAGCATCACAAAAATCGACGCTCAAGTCAGAGGTGGCGAAACCCGACAG
GACTATAAAGATACCAGGCGTTTCCCCCTGGAAGCTCCCTCGTGCGCTCTCCTGTTCCGACCCTGCCGCT
TACCGGATACCTGTCCGCCTTTCTCCCTTCGGGAAGCGTGGCGCTTTCTCATAGCTCACGCTGTAGGTAT
CTCAGTTCGGTGTAGGTCGTTCGCTCCAAGCTGGGCTGTGTGCACGAACCCCCCGTTCAGCCCGACCGCT
GCGCCTTATCCGGTAACTATCGTCTTGAGTCCAACCCGGTAAGACACGACTTATCGCCACTGGCAGCAGC
CACTGGTAACAGGATTAGCAGAGCGAGGTATGTAGGCGGTGCTACAGAGTTCTTGAAGTGGTGGCCTAAC
TACGGCTACACTAGAAGAACAGTATTTGGTATCTGCGCTCTGCTGAAGCCAGTTACCTTCGGAAAAAGAG
TTGGTAGCTCTTGATCCGGCAAACAAACCACCGCTGGTAGCGGTGGTTTTTTTGTTTGCAAGCAGCAGAT
TACGCGCAGAAAAAAAGGATCTCAAGAAGATCCTTTGATCTTTTCTACGGGGTCTGACGCTCAGTGGAAC
GAAAACTCACGTTAAGGGATTTTGGTCATGAGATTATCAAAAAGGATCTTCACCTAGATCCTTTTAAATT
AAAAATGAAGTTTTAAATCAATCTAAAGTATATATGAGTAAACTTGGTCTGACAGTTACCAATGCTTAAT
CAGTGAGGCACCTATCTCAGCGATCTGTCTATTTCGTTCATCCATAGTTGCCTGACTCCCCGTCGTGTAG
ATAACTACGATACGGGAGGGCTTACCATCTGGCCCCAGTGCTGCAATGATACCGCGAGACCCACGCTCAC
CGGCTCCAGATTTATCAGCAATAAACCAGCCAGCCGGAAGGGCCGAGCGCAGAAGTGGTCCTGCAACTTT
ATCCGCCTCCATCCAGTCTATTAATTGTTGCCGGGAAGCTAGAGTAAGTAGTTCGCCAGTTAATAGTTTG
CGCAACGTTGTTGCCATTGCTACAGGCATCGTGGTGTCACGCTCGTCGTTTGGTATGGCTTCATTCAGCT
CCGGTTCCCAACGATCAAGGCGAGTTACATGATCCCCCATGTTGTGCAAAAAAGCGGTTAGCTCCTTCGG
TCCTCCGATCGTTGTCAGAAGTAAGTTGGCCGCAGTGTTATCACTCATGGTTATGGCAGCACTGCATAAT
TCTCTTACTGTCATGCCATCCGTAAGATGCTTTTCTGTGACTGGTGAGTACTCAACCAAGTCATTCTGAG
AATAGTGTATGCGGCGACCGAGTTGCTCTTGCCCGGCGTCAATACGGGATAATACCGCGCCACATAGCAG
AACTTTAAAAGTGCTCATCATTGGAAAACGTTCTTCGGGGCGAAAACTCTCAAGGATCTTACCGCTGTTG
AGATCCAGTTCGATGTAACCCACTCGTGCACCCAACTGATCTTCAGCATCTTTTACTTTCACCAGCGTTT
CTGGGTGAGCAAAAACAGGAAGGCAAAATGCCGCAAAAAAGGGAATAAGGGCGACACGGAAATGTTGAAT
ACTCATACTCTTCCTTTTTCAATATTATTGAAGCATTTATCAGGGTTATTGTCTCATGAGCGGATACATA
TTTGAATGTATTTAGAAAAATAAACAAATAGGGGTTCCGCGCACATTTCCCCGAAAAGTGCCACCTGGGT
CGATCGACATTGATTATTGACTAGTTATTAATAGTAATCAATTACGGGGTCATTAGTTCATAGCCCATAT
ATGGAGTTCCGCGTTACATAACTTACGGTAAATGGCCCGCCTGGCTGACCGCCCAACGACCCCCGCCCAT
TGACGTCAATAATGACGTATGTTCCCATAGTAACGCCAATAGGGACTTTCCATTGACGTCAATGGGTGGA
GTATTTACGGTAAACTGCCCACTTGGCAGTACATCAAGTGTATCATATGCCAAGTACGCCCCCTATTGAC
GTCAATGACGGTAAATGGCCCGCCTGGCATTATGCCCAGTACATGACCTTATGGGACTTTCCTACTTGGC
AGTACATCTACGTATTAGTCATCGCTATTACCATGGTCGAGGTGAGCCCCACGTTCTGCTTCACTCTCCC
CATCTCCCCCCCCTCCCCACCCCCAATTTTGTATTTATTTATTTTTTAATTATTTTGTGCAGCGATGGGG
GCGGGGG
